>Addgene plasmid #37533 | cfSGFP2-N | depositor full sequence | sequence record 50808 | cfSGFP2-N sequence 4733 bps
TAGTTATTAATAGTAATCAATTACGGGGTCATTAGTTCATAGCCCATATATGGAGTTCCGCGTTACATAA
CTTACGGTAAATGGCCCGCCTGGCTGACCGCCCAACGACCCCCGCCCATTGACGTCAATAATGACGTATG
TTCCCATAGTAACGCCAATAGGGACTTTCCATTGACGTCAATGGGTGGAGTATTTACGGTAAACTGCCCA
CTTGGCAGTACATCAAGTGTATCATATGCCAAGTACGCCCCCTATTGACGTCAATGACGGTAAATGGCCC
GCCTGGCATTATGCCCAGTACATGACCTTATGGGACTTTCCTACTTGGCAGTACATCTACGTATTAGTCA
TCGCTATTACCATGGTGATGCGGTTTTGGCAGTACATCAATGGGCGTGGATAGCGGTTTGACTCACGGGG
ATTTCCAAGTCTCCACCCCATTGACGTCAATGGGAGTTTGTTTTGGCACCAAAATCAACGGGACTTTCCA
AAATGTCGTAACAACTCCGCCCCATTGACGCAAATGGGCGGTAGGCGTGTACGGTGGGAGGTCTATATAA
GCAGAGCTGGTTTAGTGAACCGTCAGATCCGCTAGCGCTACCGGACTCAGATCTCGAGCTCAAGCTTCGA
ATTCTGCAGTCGACGGTACCGCGGGCCCGGGATCCACCGGTCGCCACCATGGTGAGCAAGGGCGAGGAGC
TGTTCACCGGGGTGGTGCCCATCCTGGTCGAGCTGGACGGCGACGTAAACGGCCACAAGTTCAGCGTGTC
CGGCGAGGGCGAGGGCGATGCCACCTACGGCAAGCTGACCCTGAAGTTCATCTCCACCACCGGCAAGCTG
CCCGTGCCCTGGCCCACCCTCGTGACCACCCTGACCTACGGCGTGCAGATGTTCGCCCGCTACCCCGACC
ACATGAAGCAGCACGACTTCTTCAAGTCCGCCATGCCCGAAGGCTACGTCCAGGAGCGCACCATCTTCTT
CAAGGACGACGGCAACTACAAGACCCGCGCCGAGGTGAAGTTCGAGGGCGACACCCTGGTGAACCGCATC
GAGCTGAAGGGCATCGACTTCAAGGAGGACGGCAACATCCTGGGGCACAAGCTGGAGTACAACTACAACA
GCCACAACGTCTATATCACGGCCGACAAGCAGAAGAACGGCATCAAGGCCAACTTCAAGATCCGCCACAA
CATCGAGGACGGCGGCGTGCAGCTCGCCGACCACTACCAGCAGAACACCCCCATCGGCGACGGCCCCGTG
CTGCTGCCCGACAACCACTACCTGAGCACCCAGTCCAAACTGAGCAAAGACCCCAACGAGAAGCGCGATC
ACATGGTCCTGCTGGAGTTCGTGACCGCCGCCGGGATCACTCTCGGCATGGACGAGCTGTACAAGTAAAG
CGGCCGCGACTCTAGATCATAATCAGCCATACCACATTTGTAGAGGTTTTACTTGCTTTAAAAAACCTCC
CACACCTCCCCCTGAACCTGAAACATAAAATGAATGCAATTGTTGTTGTTAACTTGTTTATTGCAGCTTA
TAATGGTTACAAATAAAGCAATAGCATCACAAATTTCACAAATAAAGCATTTTTTTCACTGCATTCTAGT
TGTGGTTTGTCCAAACTCATCAATGTATCTTAAGGCGTAAATTGTAAGCGTTAATATTTTGTTAAAATTC
GCGTTAAATTTTTGTTAAATCAGCTCATTTTTTAACCAATAGGCCGAAATCGGCAAAATCCCTTATAAAT
CAAAAGAATAGACCGAGATAGGGT
[37 nt withheld, positions 1775-1811]
AAAGAACGTGGACTCCAACGTCAAAGG
[49 nt withheld, positions 1839-1887]
T
[91 nt withheld, positions 1889-1979]
G
[124 nt withheld, positions 1981-2104]
CAGGTGGCACTTTTCGGGGAAATGTGCGCGGAACCCCTATTTGTTTATTTTTCTAAATACATTCAAATAT
GTATCCGCTCATGAGACAATAACCCTGATAAATGCTTCAATAATATTGAAAAAGGAAGAGTCCTGAGGCG
GAAAGAACCAGCTGTGGAATGTGTGTCAGTTAGGGTGTGGAAAGTCCCCAGGCTCCCCAGCAGGCAGAAG
TATGCAAAGCATGCATCTCAATTAGTCAGCAACCAGGTGTGGAAAGTCCCCAGGCTCCCCAGCAGGCAGA
AGTATGCAAAGCATGCATCTCAATTAGTCAGCAACCATAGTCCCGCCCCTAACTCCGCCCATCCCGCCCC
TAACTCCGCCCAGTTCCGCCCATTCTCCGCCCCATGGCTGACTAATTTTTTTTATTTATGCAGAGGCCGA
GGCCGCCTCGGCCTCTGAGCTATTCCAGAAGTAGTGAGGAGGCTTTTTTGGAGGCCTAGGCTTTTGCAAA
GATCGATCAAGAGACAGGATGAGGATCGTTTCGCATGATTGAACAAGATGGATTGCACGCAGGTTCTCCG
GCCGCTTGGGTGGAGAGGCTATTCGGCTATGACTGGGCACAACAGACAATCGGCTGCTCTGATGCCGCCG
TGTTCCGGCTGTCAGCGCAGGGGCGCCCGGTTCTTTTTGTCAAGACCGACCTGTCCGGTGCCCTGAATGA
ACTGCAAGACGAGGCAGCGCGGCTATCGTGGCTGGCCACGACGGGCGTTCCTTGCGCAGCTGTGCTCGAC
GTTGTCACTGAAGCGGGAAGGGACTGGCTGCTATTGGGCGAAGTGCCGGGGCAGGATCTCCTGTCATCTC
ACCTTGCTCCTGCCGAGAAAGTATCCATCATGGCTGATGCAATGCGGCGGCTGCATACGCTTGATCCGGC
TACCTGCCCATTCGACCACCAAGCGAAACATCGCATCGAGCGAGCACGTACTCGGATGGAAGCCGGTCTT
GTCGATCAGGATGATCTGGACGAAGAGCATCAGGGGCTCGCGCCAGCCGAACTGTTCGCCAGGCTCAAGG
CGAGCATGCCCGACGGCGAGGATCTCGTCGTGACCCATGGCGATGCCTGCTTGCCGAATATCATGGTGGA
AAATGGCCGCTTTTCTGGATTCATCGACTGTGGCCGGCTGGGTGTGGCGGACCGCTATCAGGACATAGCG
TTGGCTACCCGTGATATTGCTGAAGAGCTTGGCGGCGAATGGGCTGACCGCTTCCTCGTGCTTTACGGTA
TCGCCGCTCCCGATTCGCAGCGCATCGCCTTCTATCGCCTTCTTGACGAGTTCTTCTGAGCGGGACTCTG
GGGTTCGAAATGACCGACCAAGCGACGCCCAACCTGCCATCACGAGATTTCGATTCCACCGCCGCCTTCT
ATGAAAGGTTGGGCTTCGGAATCGTTTTCCGGGACGCCGGCTGGATGATCCTCCAGCGCGGGGATCTCAT
GCTGGAGTTCTTCGCCCACCCTAGGGGGAGGCTAACTGAAACACGGAAGGAGACAATACCGGAAGGAACC
CGCGCTATGACGGCAATAAAAAGACAGAATAAAACGCACGGTGTTGGGTCGTTTGTTCATAAACGCGGGG
TTCGGTCCCAGGGCTGGCACTCTGTCGATACCCCACCGAGACCCCATTGGGGCCAATACGCCCGCGTTTC
TTCCTTTTCCCCACCCCACCCCCCAAGTTCGGGTGAAGGCCCAGGGCTCGCAGCCAACGTCGGGGCGGCA
GGCCCTGCCATAGCCTCAGGTTACTCATATATACTTTAGATTGATTTAAAACTTCATTTTTAATTTAAAA
GGATCTAGGTGAAGATCCTTTTTGATAATCTCATGACCAAAATCCCTTAACGTGAGTTTTCGTTCCACTG
AGCGTCAGACCCCGTAGAAAAGATCAAAGGATCTTCTTGAGATCCTTTTTTTCTGCGCGTAATCTGCTGC
TTGCAAACAAAAAAACCACCGCTACCAGCGGTGGTTTGTTTGCCGGATCAAGAGCTACCAACTCTTTTTC
CGAAGGTAACTGGCTTCAGCAGAGCGCAGATACCAAATACTGTCCTTCTAGTGTAGCCGTAGTTAGGCCA
CCACTTCAAGAACTCTGTAGCACCGCCTACATACCTCGCTCTGCTAATCCTGTTACCAGTGGCTGCTGCC
AGTGGCGATAAGTCGTGTCTTACCGGGTTGGACTCAAGACGATAGTTACCGGATAAGGCGCAGCGGTCGG
GCTGAACGGGGGGTTCGTGCACACAGCCCAGCTTGGAGCGAACGACCTACACCGAACTGAGATACCTACA
GCGTGAGCTATGAGAAAGCGCCACGCTTCCCGAAGGGAGAAAGGCGGACAGGTATCCGGTAAGCGGCAGG
GTCGGAACAGGAGAGCGCACGAGGGAGCTTCCAGGGGGAAACGCCTGGTATCTTTATAGTCCTGTCGGGT
TTCGCCACCTCTGACTTGAGCGTCGATTTTTGTGATGCTCGTCAGGGGGGCGGAGCCTATGGAAAAACGC
CAGCAACGCGGCCTTTTTACGGTTCCTGGCCTTTTGCTGGCCTTTTGCTCACATGTTCTTTCCTGCGTTA
TCCCCTGATTCTGTGGATAACCGTATTACCGCCATGCAT
Features (pLannotate 1.2.2; 14 found; start..end, strand, type, name):
     61..364     +  enhancer       CMV enhancer: human cytomegalovirus immediate early enhancer
    365..568     +  promoter       CMV promoter: human cytomegalovirus (CMV) immediate early promoter
    591..671     +  misc_feature   MCS: multiple cloning site
    679..1395    +  CDS            cfSGFP2: cfSGFP2 is a basic (constitutively fluorescent) green fluorescent protein published in 2012, derived from Aequorea victoria. It has moderate acid sensitivity.
   1415..1498    +  CDS            large T antigen (fragment): large T antigen from SV40 (simian virus 40)
   1521..1642    +  polyA_signal   SV40 poly(A) signal: SV40 polyadenylation signal
   1676..2104    -  rep_origin     f1 ori (sequence partly withheld): f1 bacteriophage origin of replication; arrow indicates direction of (+) strand synthesis
   2131..2235    +  promoter       AmpR promoter: bla
   2237..2594    +  promoter       SV40 promoter: SV40 enhancer and early promoter
   2629..3423    +  CDS            NeoR/KanR: aminoglycoside phosphotransferase from Tn5; aph(3')-II (or nptII); confers resistance to neomycin, kanamycin, and G418 (Geneticin®)
   3444..3596    +  CDS            ble (fragment): BLE_KLEPN - Experimental evidence at protein level: Swiss-Prot protein existence level 1. Binding protein with a strong affinity to the bleomycin family of antibiotics. Binds to CL990; an antimitotic-antibiotic compound. From Klebsiella pneumoniae.
   3655..3702    +  polyA_signal   HSV TK poly(A) signal: herpes simplex virus thymidine kinase polyadenylation signal (Cole and Stacy, 1985)
   3793..3809    -  polyA_signal   bGH poly(A) signal (fragment): bovine growth hormone polyadenylation signal
   4031..4619    +  rep_origin     ori: high-copy-number ColE1/pMB1/pBR322/pUC origin of replication
