[The description below was written by a language model from this plasmid's Addgene catalogue record and pLannotate feature annotations shown in this document.]
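Description:
cfSGFP2-N is a mammalian expression plasmid built on the pEGFP-N1 backbone, in which the original fluorescent protein coding region is replaced by a cysteine-free variant of the green fluorescent protein SGFP2. The roughly 720 bp insert carries C48S and C70M substitutions relative to SGFP2, removing both cysteines. The feature annotation describes the protein as a constitutively fluorescent, Aequorea victoria-derived green protein. The catalogue lists human and mouse as species, which does not match this jellyfish origin. The associated work concerns cysteine-free fluorescent proteins for oxidative environments, where cysteines in conventional GFPs can form unwanted disulfide bonds.

Expression is driven by the human CMV immediate early enhancer and promoter, followed by a multiple cloning site lying directly upstream of the cfSGFP2 open reading frame and an SV40 polyadenylation signal downstream. This "N" arrangement allows a gene of interest to be inserted in frame so that cfSGFP2 is fused to its C-terminus, though the plasmid as deposited carries the fluorescent protein alone.

A single Tn5 NeoR/KanR gene is preceded by both a bacterial (bla) promoter and the SV40 enhancer/early promoter and is terminated by the HSV TK poly(A) signal, giving kanamycin resistance in E. coli and G418 selection in mammalian cells. A high-copy ColE1/pUC-type origin supports bacterial propagation, and an f1 origin is also present. The short large T antigen, ble and bGH poly(A) fragments are probably incidental annotation matches to backbone sequence. The depositor sequence is 4,733 nt, slightly shorter than the catalogued total of 4,825 bp.
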