Addgene plasmid #37533: cfSGFP2-N
Depositing lab: Ikuo Wada. Depositing organization: Fukushima Medical University. Publication: Development of cysteine-free fluorescent proteins for the oxidative environment. Suzuki T, Arai S, Takeuchi M, Sakurai C, Ebana H, Higashi T, Hashimoto H, Hatsuzawa K, Wada I. PLoS One. 2012;7(5):e37551. Epub 2012 May 23. 10.1371/journal.pone.0037551 PubMed 22649538.
Backbone
  Vector backbone: pEGFP-N1
  Backbone manufacturer: Clonetech
  Backbone size w/o insert (bp): 4105
  Total vector size (bp): 4825
  Vector type: Mammalian Expression
  Selectable markers: Neomycin (select with G418)
Growth in bacteria
  Bacterial resistance: Kanamycin, 50 μg/mL
  Growth temperature: 37°C
  Growth strain: XL10 Gold
  Copy number: High Copy
Gene/Insert
  Gene/Insert name: cysteine-free SGFP2-N (alt name: cfSGFP2-N)
  Species: H. sapiens (human), M. musculus (mouse)
  Insert size (bp): 720
  Mutation: C48S and C70M mutations relative to SGFP2
  Promoter: CMV
  Cloning method: Unknown
  Sequencing primers: 5′ GCAGAGCTGGTTTAGTGAACCGTCAG
Terms and licenses: Academic/Nonprofit Terms; Industry Terms: Not Available to Industry
How to cite: cfSGFP2-N was a gift from Ikuo Wada (Addgene plasmid # 37533 ; http://n2t.net/addgene:37533 ; RRID:Addgene_37533)
