>Addgene plasmid #37533 | cfSGFP2-N | addgene partial sequence | sequence record 49381 | CMV-F 5'-CGCAAATGGGCGGTAGGCGTG-3'
GCAGAGCTGGTTTAGTGAACCGTCAGATCCGCTAGCGCTACCGGACTCAGATCTCGAGCTCAAGCTTCGA
ATTCTGCAGTCGACGGTACCGCGGGCCCGGGATCCACCGGTCGCCACCATGGTGAGCAAGGGCGAGGAGC
TGTTCACCGGGGTGGTGCCCATCCTGGTCGAGCTGGACGGCGACGTAAACGGCCACAAGTTCAGCGTGTC
CGGCGAGGGCGAGGGCGATGCCACCTACGGCAAGCTGACCCTGAAGTTCATCTCCACCACCGGCAAGCTG
CCCGTGCCCTGGCCCACCCTCGTGACCACCCTGACCTACGGCGTGCAGATGTTCGCCCGCTACCCCGACC
ACATGAAGCAGCACGACTTCTTCAAGTCCGCCATGCCCGAAGGCTACGTCCAGGAGCGCACCATCTTCTT
CAAGGACGACGGCAACTACAAGACCCGCGCCGAGGTGAAGTTCGAGGGCGACACCCTGGTGAACCGCATC
GAGCTGAAGGGCATCGACTTCAAGGAGGACGGCAACATCCTGGGGCACAAGCTGGAGTACAACTACAACA
GCCACAACGTCTATATCACGGCCGACAAGCAGAAGAACGGCATCAAGGCCAACTTCAAGATCCGCCACAA
CATCGAGGACGGCGGCGTGCAGCTCGCCGACCACTACCAGCAGAACACCCCCATCGGCGACGGCCCCGTG
CTGCTGCCCGACAACCACTACCTGAGCACCCAGTCCAAACTGAGCAAAGA
